>Addgene plasmid #174664 | pCW17 - pAdapter | addgene full sequence | sequence record 361957 | Addgene NGS Result
GAATTCCGGATGAGCATTCATCAGGCGGGCAAGAATGTGAATAAAGGCCGGATAAAACTTGTGCTTATTT
TTCTTTACGGTCTTTAAAAAGGCCGTAATATCCAGCTGAACGGTCTGGTTATAGGTACATTGAGCAACTG
ACTGAAATGCCTCAAAATGTTCTTTACGATGCCATTGGGATATATCAACGGTGGTATATCCAGTGATTTT
TTTCTCCATTTTAGCTTCCTTAGCTCCTGAAAATCTCGATAACTCAAAAAATACGCCCGGTAGTGATCTT
ATTTCATTATGGTGAAAGTTGGAACCTCTTACGTGCCGATCAACGTCTCATTTTCGCCAAAAGTTGGCCC
AGGGCTTCCCGGTATCAACAGGGACACCAGGATTTATTTATTCTGCGAAGTGATCTTCCGTCACAGGTAT
TTATTCGGCGCAAAGTGCGTCGGGTGATGCTGCCAACTTACTGATTTAGTGTATGATGGTGTTTTTGAGG
TGCTCCAGTGGCTTCTGTTTCTATCAGCTGTCCCTCCTGTTCAGCTACTGACGGGGTGGTGCGTAACGGC
AAAAGCACCGCCGGACATCAGCGCTAGCGGAGTGTATACTGGCTTACTATGTTGGCACTGATGAGGGTGT
CAGTGAAGTGCTTCATGTGGCAGGAGAAAAAAGGCTGCACCGGTGCGTCAGCAGAATATGTGATACAGGA
TATATTCCGCTTCCTCGCTCACTGACTCGCTACGCTCGGTCGTTCGACTGCGGCGAGCGGAAATGGCTTA
CGAACGGGGCGGAGATTTCCTGGAAGATGCCAGGAAGATACTTAACAGGGAAGTGAGAGGGCCGCGGCAA
AGCCGTTTTTCCATAGGCTCCGCCCCCCTGACAAGCATCACGAAATCTGACGCTCAAATCAGTGGTGGCG
AAACCCGACAGGACTATAAAGATACCAGGCGTTTCCCCCTGGCGGCTCCCTCGTGCGCTCTCCTGTTCCT
GCCTTTCGGTTTACCGGTGTCATTCCGCTGTTATGGCCGCGTTTGTCTCATTCCACGCCTGACACTCAGT
TCCGGGTAGGCAGTTCGCTCCAAGCTGGACTGTATGCACGAACCCCCCGTTCAGTCCGACCGCTGCGCCT
TATCCGGTAACTATCGTCTTGAGTCCAACCCGGAAAGACATGCAAAAGCACCACTGGCAGCAGCCACTGG
TAATTGATTTAGAGGAGTTAGTCTTGAAGTCATGCGCCGGTTAAGGCTAAACTGAAAGGACAAGTTTTGG
TGACTGCGCTCCTCCAAGCCAGTTACCTCGGTTCAAAGAGTTGGTAGCTCAGAGAACCTTCGAAAAACCG
CCCTGCAAGGCGGTTTTTTCGTTTTCAGAGCAAGAGATTACGCGCAGACCAAAACGATCTCAAGAAGATC
ATCTTATTAATCAGATAAAATATTTCTAGATTTCAGTGCAATTTATCTCTTCAAATGTAGCACCTGAAGT
CAGCCCCATACGATATAAGTTGTAATTCTCATGTTTGACAGCTTATCATCGATAAGCTAATTCTCACTCA
TTAGGCACCCCAGGCCTCGAGACGATAGCTAGCTCAGTCCTAGGTATAGTGCTAGCGCATGCCACACAGG
AAACAGCGTATGAGCACAAAAAAGAAA
[261 nt withheld, positions 1638-1898]
ATGCAGCCGTCACTTAGAAGTGAGTATGAGTACCCTGTTTTTTCTCATGTTCAGGCAGGGATGTTCTCAC
CTGAGCTTAGAACCTTTACCAAAGGTGATGCGGAGAGATGGGTAAGCACAACCAAAAAAGCCAGTGATTC
TGCATTCTGGCTTGAGGTTGAAGGTAATTCCATGACCGCACCAACAGGCTCCAAGCCAAGCTTTCCTGAC
GGAATGTTAATTCTCGTTGACCCTGAGCAGGCTGTTGAGCCAGGTGATTTCTGCATAGCCAGACTTGGGG
GTGATGAGTTTACCTTCAAGAAACTGATCAGGGATAGCGGTCAGGTGTTTTTACAACCACTAAACCCACA
GTACCCAATGATCCCATGCAATGAGAGTTGTTCCGTTGTGGGGAAAGTTATCGCTAGTCAGTGGCCTGAA
GAGACGTTTGGCGCGGCCGCAGAATTCCCGGGGATTCACCCGGGTATGGCTTCTAACTTTACTCAGTTCG
TTCTCGTCGACAATGGCGGAACTGGCGACGTGACTGTCGCCCCAAGCAACTTCGCTAACGGGATCGCTGA
ATGGATCAGCTCTAACTCGCGTTCACAGGCTTACAAAGTAACCTGTAGCGTTCGTCAGAGCTCTGCGCAG
AATCGCAAATACACCATCAAAGTCGAGGTGCCTAAAGGCGCCTGGCGTTCGTACTTAAATATGGAACTAA
CCATTCCAATTTTCGCCACGAATTCCGACTGCGAGCTTATTGTTAAGGCAATGCAAGGTCTCCTAAAAGA
TGGAAACCCGATTCCCTCAGCAATCGCAGCAAACTCCGGCATCTACTAAGGATCCTTACCTTACAGATCT
GCATCGCAGGATGCTGCTGGCTACCCTGTGGAACACCTACATCTGTATTAACGAAGCGCTAACCGTTTTT
ATCAGGCTCTGGGAGGCAGAATAAATGATCATATCGTCAATTATTACCTCCACGGGGAGAGCCTGAGCAA
ACTGGCCTCAGGCATTTGAGAAGCACACGGTCACACTGCTTCCGGTAGTCAATAAACCGGTAAACCAGCA
ATAGACATAAGCGGCTATTTAACGACCCTGCCCTGAACCGACGACCGGGTCGAATTTGCTTTCGAATTTC
TGCCATTCATCCGCTTATTATCACTTATTCAGGCGTAGCAACCAGGCGTTTAAGGGCACCAATAACTGCC
TTAAAAAAATTACGCCCCGCCCTGCCACTCATCGCAGTACTGTTGTAATTCATTAAGCATTCTGCCGACA
TGGAAGCCATCACAAACGGCATGATGAACCTGAATCGCCAGCGGCATCAGCACCTTGTCGCCTTGCGTAT
AATATTTGCCCATGGTGAAAACGGGGGCGAAGAAGTTGTCCATATTGGCCACGTTTAAATCAAAACTGGT
GAAACTCACCCAGGGATTGGCTGAGACGAAAAACATATTCTCAATAAACCCTTTAGGGAAATAGGCCAGG
TTTTCACCGTAACACGCCACATCTTGCGAATATATGTGTAGAAACTGCCGGAAATCGTCGTGGTATTCAC
TCCAGAGCGATGAAAACGTTTCAGTTTGCTCATGGAAAACGGTGTAACAAGGGTGAACACTATCCCATAT
CACCAGCTCACCGTCTTTCATTGCCATACG
Features (pLannotate 1.2.2; 10 found; start..end, strand, type, name):
    220..322     -  promoter       cat promoter: promoter of the E. coli cat gene encoding chloramphenicol acetyltransferase
    443..586     +  mobile_element IS1 (fragment): prokaryotic transposable element IS1
    705..760     -  rep_origin     RSF ori (fragment): Plasmids containing the RSF 1030 origin of replication can be propagated in E. coli cells that contain additional plasmids with compatible origins.
    848..1393    -  rep_origin     p15A ori: Plasmids containing the medium-copy-number p15A origin of replication can be propagated in E. coli cells that contain a second plasmid with the ColE1 origin.
   1505..1528    +  promoter       tet promoter (fragment): E. coli promoter for tetracycline efflux protein gene
   1567..1596    +  promoter       J23119 promoter (fragment): bacterial promoter (Registry of Standard Biological Parts BBa J23119)
   1620..2330    +  CDS            cI (sequence partly withheld): RPC1_LAMBD - Experimental evidence at protein level: Swiss-Prot protein existence level 1. Acts as a transcriptional repressor that allows virus to establish and maintain latency. Prevents both the viral DNA replication and the exit programs. Clamps the two operator OL (operator left made of OL1, OL2 and OL3 sites) and OR (operator right made of OR1, OR2 and OR3 sites) together by binding to them and arranging the intervening DNA in a loop. This step allows repression of lytic pR and pL promoters by binding to OL1, OL2, OR1 and OR2 simultaneously. The binding of cI on OR2 additionally activate
   2364..2714    +  CDS            CAPSD_BPMS2 (fragment): Experimental evidence at protein level: Swiss-Prot protein existence level 1. Acts as a translational repressor of viral replicase synthesis late in infection. This latter function is the result of capsid protein interaction with an RNA hairpin which contains the replicase ribosome-binding site. From Escherichia phage MS2 (Bacteriophage MS2).
   2725..2799    +  CDS            resD (fragment): REDF_ECOLI - Also known as D. Protein inferred from homology: Swiss-Prot protein existence level 3. Acts as a repressor of transcription and as a site-specific resolvase that cleaves at the RfsF site. From Escherichia coli (strain K12).
   3098..219     -  CDS            CmR (across the origin): chloramphenicol acetyltransferase; cat; confers resistance to chloramphenicol
