[The description below was written by a language model from this plasmid's Addgene catalogue record and pLannotate feature annotations shown in this document.]
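Description:
pCW17 (pAdapter) is a small bacterial expression plasmid of about 3.5 kb built on the pACYC184 backbone. It replicates in E. coli from the medium-copy p15A origin and is selected with chloramphenicol through a cat gene driven by its native promoter. Because p15A is compatible with ColE1-type origins, the plasmid can be maintained alongside the other plasmids that a multi-component genetic assay requires. The feature table also picks up short backbone remnants: an IS1 fragment, a fragment resembling the RSF origin, a piece of the tet promoter, and a short resD-like fragment downstream of the insert. The record assigns none of these a functional role.

The payload is a single fusion gene expressed from a synthetic constitutive promoter, annotated as a match to the J23119 promoter from the Registry of Standard Biological Parts. The open reading frame encodes the bacteriophage λ CI repressor followed by the MS2 coat protein. The purpose field describes the junction as three alanines, while the insert notes mention a short peptide linker preceding the coat protein. The coat protein carries the V30I and A81G substitutions and a deletion of residues 68–80. The record does not state the rationale for these changes.

In the bacterial three-hybrid system, this fusion acts as an RNA–DNA adapter. The CI moiety binds a λ operator placed near a reporter promoter, and the MS2 coat protein moiety captures a hybrid RNA bearing an MS2 hairpin. This tethers a bait RNA to the DNA so that its interaction with an RNA-binding protein of interest can be read out as transcription. The associated work used this approach to map the RNA-binding surface of E. coli ProQ.
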