Addgene plasmid #174664: pCW17 - pAdapter
Purpose: Constitutive expression of λCI fused via three alanines to the MS2 coat protein. Useful as RNA-DNA adapter in three-hybrid system.
Depositing lab: Katherine Berry. Depositing organization: Mount Holyoke College. Publication: Genetic identification of the functional surface for RNA binding by Escherichia coli ProQ. Pandey S, Gravel CM, Stockert OM, Wang CD, Hegner CL, LeBlanc H, Berry KE. Nucleic Acids Res. 2020 May 7;48(8):4507-4520. doi: 10.1093/nar/gkaa144. PubMed 32170306.
Backbone
  Vector backbone: pACYC184
  Total vector size (bp): 3535
  Vector type: Bacterial Expression
Growth in bacteria
  Bacterial resistance: Chloramphenicol, 25 μg/mL
  Growth temperature: 37°C
  Growth strain: NEB Stable
  Copy number: Unknown
Gene/Insert
  Gene/Insert name: MS2 coat protein (alt name: MS2cp)
  Species: Bacteriophage MS2
  Insert size (bp): 378
  Mutation: V30I, A81G, positions 68-80 deleted (VATQTVGGVELPV), cloned behind a EFPGIHPGM linker
  Promoter: Synthetic Constitutive Promoter
  Tag / fusion protein: λCI
  Cloning method: Unknown
  Sequencing primers: 5′ CAGACCAAAACGATCTCAAGAAGATCATC
Terms and licenses: Academic/Nonprofit Terms; Industry Terms: Not Available to Industry
How to cite: pCW17 - pAdapter was a gift from Katherine Berry (Addgene plasmid # 174664 ; http://n2t.net/addgene:174664 ; RRID:Addgene_174664)
